>Addgene plasmid #99907 | pYPQ173 | addgene full sequence | sequence record 210432 | Addgene NGS Result
CTGGACCAGCCAGGACAGAAATGCCTCGACTTCGCTGCTACCCAAGGTTGCCGGGTGACGCACACCGTGG
AAACGGATGAAGGCACGAACCCAGTGGACATAAGCCTGTTCGGTTCGTAAGCTGTAATGCAAGTAGCGTA
TGCGCTCACGCAACTGGTCCAGAACCTTGACCGAACGCAGCGGTGGTAACGGCGCAGTGGCGGTTTTCAT
GGCTTGTTATGACTGTTTTTTTGGGGTACAGTCTATGCCTCGGGCATCCAAGCAGCAAGCGCGTTACGCC
GTGGGTCGATGTTTGATGTTATGGAGCAGCAACGATGTTACGCAGCAGGGCAGTCGCCCTAAAACAAAGT
TAAACATTATGAGGGAAGCGGTGATCGCCGAAGTATCGACTCAACTATCAGAGGTAGTTGGCGTCATCGA
GCGCCATCTCGAACCGACGTTGCTGGCCGTACATTTGTACGGCTCCGCAGTGGATGGCGGCCTGAAGCCA
CACAGTGATATTGATTTGCTGGTTACGGTGACCGTAAGGCTTGATGAAACAACGCGGCGAGCTTTGATCA
ACGACCTTTTGGAAACTTCGGCTTCCCCTGGAGAGAGCGAGATTCTCCGCGCTGTAGAAGTCACCATTGT
TGTGCACGACGACATCATTCCGTGGCGTTATCCAGCTAAGCGCGAACTGCAATTTGGAGAATGGCAGCGC
AATGACATTCTTGCAGGTATCTTCGAGCCAGCCACGATCGACATTGATCTGGCTATCTTGCTGACAAAAG
CAAGAGAACATAGCGTTGCCTTGGTAGGTCCAGCGGCGGAGGAACTCTTTGATCCGGTTCCTGAACAGGA
TCTATTTGAGGCGCTAAATGAAACCTTAACGCTATGGAACTCGCCGCCCGACTGGGCTGGCGATGAGCGA
AATGTAGTGCTTACGTTGTCCCGCATTTGGTACAGCGCAGTAACCGGCAAAATCGCGCCGAAGGATGTCG
CTGCCGACTGGGCAATGGAGCGCCTGCCGGCCCAGTATCAGCCCGTCATACTTGAAGCTAGACAGGCTTA
TCTTGGACAAGAAGAAGATCGCTTGGCCTCGCGCGCAGATCAGTTGGAAGAATTTGTCCACTACGTGAAA
GGCGAGATCACCAAGGTAGTCGGCAAATAACCCTCGAGCCACCCATGACCAAAATCCCTTAACGTGAGTT
ACGCGTCGTTCCACTGAGCGTCAGACCCCGTAGAAAAGATCAAAGGATCTTCTTGAGATCCTTTTTTTCT
GCGCGTAATCTGCTGCTTGCAAACAAAAAAACCACCGCTACCAGCGGTGGTTTGTTTGCCGGATCAAGAG
CTACCAACTCTTTTTCCGAAGGTAACTGGCTTCAGCAGAGCGCAGATACCAAATACTGTTCTTCTAGTGT
AGCCGTAGTTAGGCCACCACTTCAAGAACTCTGTAGCACCGCCTACATACCTCGCTCTGCTAATCCTGTT
ACCAGTGGCTGCTGCCAGTGGCGATAAGTCGTGTCTTACCGGGTTGGACTCAAGACGATAGTTACCGGAT
AAGGCGCAGCGGTCGGGCTGAACGGGGGGTTCGTGCACACAGCCCAGCTTGGAGCGAACGACCTACACCG
AACTGAGATACCTACAGCGTGAGCTATGAGAAAGCGCCACGCTTCCCGAAGGGAGAAAGGCGGACAGGTA
TCCGGTAAGCGGCAGGGTCGGAACAGGAGAGCGCACGAGGGAGCTTCCAGGGGGAAACGCCTGGTATCTT
TATAGTCCTGTCGGGTTTCGCCACCTCTGACTTGAGCGTCGATTTTTGTGATGCTCGTCAGGGGGGCGGA
GCCTATGGAAAAACGCCAGCAACGCGGCCTTTTTACGGTTCCTGGCCTTTTGCTGGCCTTTTGCTCACAT
GTTCTTTCCTGCGTTATCCCCTGATTCTGTGGATAACCGTATTACCGCCTTTGAGTGAGCTGATACCGCT
CGCCGCAGCCGAACGACCGAGCGCAGCGAGTCAGTGAGCGAGGAAGCGGAAGAGCGCCCAATACGCAAAC
CGCCTCTCCCCGCGCGTTGGCCGATTCATTAATGCAGCTGGCACGACAGGTTTCCCGACTGGAAAGCGGG
CAGTGAGCGCAACGCAATTAATACGCGTACCGCGAGCCAGGAAGAGTTTGTAGAAACGCAAAAAGGCCAT
CCGTCAGGATGGCCTTCTGCTTAGTTTGATGCCTGGCAGTTTATGGCGGGCGTCCTGCCCGCCACCCTCC
GGGCCGTTGCTTCACAACGTTCAAATCCGCTCCCGGCGGATTTGTCCTACTCAGGAGAGCGTTCACCGAC
AAACAACAGATAAAACGAAAGGCCCAGTCTTCCGACTGAGCCTTTCGTTTTATTTGATGCCTGGCAGTTC
CCTACTCTCGCGTTAACGCTTGCATGGATGTTTTCCCAGTCACGACGTTGTAAAACGACGGCCAGTCTTA
AGCTCGGGCCCCAAATAATGATTTTATTTTGACTGATAGTGACCTGTTCGTTGCAACAAATTGATGAGCA
ATGCTTTTTTATAATGCCAACTTTGTACAAAAAAGCAGGCTCCGAATTCGCCCTTCACCATGGATTACAA
GGATGATGATGATAAGGATTACAAGGATGATGATGATAAGATGGCTCCAAAGAAGAAGAGAAAGGTTGGA
ATCCACGGAGTTCCAGCTGCTGATAAGAAGTACTCTATCGGACTTGCCATCGGAACCAACTCTGTTGGAT
GGGCTGTTATCACCGATGAGTACAAGGTTCCATCTAAGAAGTTCAAGGTTCTTGGAAACACCGATAGACA
CTCTATCAAGAAGAACCTTATCGGTGCTCTTCTTTTCGATTCTGGAGAGACCGCTGAGGCTACCAGATTG
AAGAGAACCGCTAGAAGAAGATACACCAGAAGAAAGAACAGAATCTGCTACCTTCAGGAAATCTTCTCTA
ACGAGATGGCTAAGGTTGATGATTCTTTCTTCCACAGACTTGAGGAGTCTTTCCTTGTTGAGGAGGATAA
GAAGCACGAGAGACACCCAATCTTCGGAAACATCGTTGATGAGGTTGCTTACCACGAGAAGTACCCAACC
ATCTACCACCTTAGAAAGAAGTTGGTTGATTCTACCGATAAGGCTGATCTTAGACTTATCTACCTTGCTC
TTGCTCACATGATCAAGTTCAGAGGACACTTCCTTATCGAGGGAGACCTTAACCCAGATAACTCTGATGT
TGATAAGTTGTTCATCCAGCTTGTTCAGACCTACAACCAGCTTTTCGAGGAGAACCCAATCAACGCTTCT
GGAGTTGATGCTAAGGCTATCCTTTCTGCTAGACTTTCTAAGTCTCGTAGACTTGAGAACCTTATCGCTC
AGCTTCCAGGAGAGAAGAAGAACGGACTTTTCGGAAACCTTATCGCTCTTTCTCTTGGACTTACCCCAAA
CTTCAAGTCTAACTTCGATCTTGCTGAGGATGCTAAGTTGCAGCTTTCTAAGGATACCTACGATGATGAT
CTTGATAACCTTCTTGCTCAGATCGGAGATCAGTACGCTGATCTTTTCCTTGCTGCTAAGAACCTTTCTG
ATGCTATCCTTCTTTCTGACATCCTTAGAGTTAACACCGAGATCACCAAGGCTCCACTTTCTGCTTCTAT
GATCAAGAGATACGATGAGCACCACCAGGATCTTACCCTTTTGAAGGCTCTTGTTAGACAGCAGCTTCCA
GAGAAGTACAAGGAAATCTTCTTCGATCAGTCTAAGAACGGATACGCTGGATACATCGATGGAGGAGCTT
CTCAGGAGGAGTTCTACAAGTTCATCAAGCCAATCCTTGAGAAGATGGATGGAACCGAGGAGCTTCTTGT
TAAGTTGAACAGAGAGGATCTTCTTAGAAAGCAGAGAACCTTCGATAACGGATCTATCCCACACCAGATC
CACCTTGGAGAGCTTCACGCTATCCTTCGTAGACAGGAGGATTTCTACCCATTCTTGAAGGATAACAGAG
AGAAGATCGAGAAGATCCTTACCTTCAGAATCCCATACTACGTTGGACCACTTGCTAGAGGAAACTCTCG
TTTCGCTTGGATGACCAGAAAGTCTGAGGAGACCATCACCCCTTGGAACTTCGAGGAGGTAAGTTTCTGC
TTCTACCTTTGATATATATATAATAATTATCATTAATTAGTAGTAATATAATATTTCAAATATTTTTTTC
AAAATAAAAGAATGTAGTATATAGCAATTGCTTTTCTGTAGTTTATAAGTGTGTATATTTTAATTTATAA
CTTTTCTAATATATGACCAAAATTTGTTGATGTGCAGGTTGTTGATAAGGGAGCTTCTGCTCAGTCTTTC
ATCGAGAGAATGACCAACTTCGATAAGAACCTTCCAAACGAGAAGGTTCTTCCAAAGCACTCTCTTCTTT
ACGAGTACTTCACCGTTTACAACGAGCTTACCAAGGTTAAGTACGTTACCGAGGGAATGAGAAAGCCAGC
TTTCCTTTCTGGAGAGCAGAAGAAGGCTATCGTTGATCTTCTTTTCAAGACCAACAGAAAGGTTACCGTT
AAGCAGTTGAAGGAGGATTACTTCAAGAAGATCGAGTGCTTCGATTCTGTTGAAATCTCTGGAGTTGAGG
ATAGATTCAACGCTTCTCTTGGAACCTACCACGATCTTTTGAAGATCATCAAGGATAAGGATTTCCTTGA
TAACGAGGAGAACGAGGACATCCTTGAGGACATCGTTCTTACCCTTACCCTTTTCGAGGATAGAGAGATG
ATCGAGGAGAGACTCAAGACCTACGCTCACCTTTTCGATGATAAGGTTATGAAGCAGTTGAAGAGAAGAA
GATACACCGGATGGGGTAGACTTTCTCGTAAGTTGATCAACGGAATCAGAGATAAGCAGTCTGGAAAGAC
CATCCTTGATTTCTTGAAGTCTGATGGATTCGCTAACAGAAACTTCATGCAGCTTATCCACGATGATTCT
CTTACCTTCAAGGAGGACATCCAGAAGGCTCAGGTTTCTGGACAGGGAGATTCTCTTCACGAGCACATCG
CTAACCTTGCTGGATCTCCAGCTATCAAGAAGGGAATCCTTCAGACCGTTAAGGTTGTTGATGAGCTTGT
TAAGGTTATGGGTAGACACAAGCCAGAGAACATCGTTATCGAGATGGCTAGAGAGAACCAGACCACCCAG
AAGGGACAGAAGAACTCTCGTGAGAGAATGAAGAGAATCGAGGAGGGAATCAAGGAGCTTGGATCTCAAA
TCTTGAAGGAGCACCCAGTTGAGAACACCCAGCTTCAGAACGAGAAGTTGTACCTTTACTACCTTCAGAA
CGGAAGAGATATGTACGTTGATCAGGAGCTTGACATCAACAGACTTTCTGATTACGATGTTGATGCCATC
GTTCCACAGTCTTTCTTGAAGGATGATTCTATCGATAACAAGGTTCTTACCCGTTCTGATAAGAACAGAG
GAAAGTCTGATAACGTTCCATCTGAGGAGGTTGTTAAGAAGATGAAGAACTACTGGAGACAGCTTCTTAA
CGCTAAGTTGATCACCCAGAGAAAGTTCGATAACCTTACCAAGGCTGAGAGAGGAGGACTTTCTGAGCTT
GATAAGGCTGGATTCATCAAGAGACAGCTTGTTGAGACCAGACAGATCACCAAGCACGTTGCTCAGATCC
TTGATTCTCGTATGAACACCAAGTACGATGAGAACGATAAGTTGATCAGAGAGGTTAAGGTTATCACCTT
GAAGTCTAAGTTGGTTTCTGATTTCAGAAAGGATTTCCAGTTCTACAAGGTTAGAGAGATCAACAACTAC
CACCACGCTCACGATGCTTACCTTAACGCTGTTGTTGGAACCGCTCTTATCAAGAAGTACCCAAAGTTGG
AGTCTGAGTTCGTTTACGGAGATTACAAGGTTTACGATGTTAGAAAGATGATCGCTAAGTCTGAGCAGGA
GATCGGAAAGGCTACCGCTAAGTACTTCTTCTACTCTAACATCATGAACTTCTTCAAGACCGAGATCACC
CTTGCTAACGGAGAGATCAGAAAGAGACCACTTATCGAGACCAACGGAGAGACCGGAGAGATCGTTTGGG
ATAAGGGAAGAGATTTCGCTACCGTTAGAAAGGTTCTTTCTATGCCACAGGTTAACATCGTTAAGAAAAC
CGAGGTTCAGACCGGAGGATTCTCTAAGGAGTCTATCCTTCCAAAGAGAAACTCTGATAAGTTGATCGCT
AGAAAGAAGGATTGGGACCCAAAGAAGTACGGAGGATTCGATTCTCCAACCGTTGCTTACTCTGTTCTTG
TTGTTGCTAAGGTTGAGAAGGGAAAGTCTAAGAAGTTGAAGTCTGTTAAGGAGCTTCTTGGAATCACCAT
CATGGAGCGTTCTTCTTTCGAGAAGAACCCAATCGATTTCCTTGAGGCTAAGGGATACAAGGAGGTTAAG
AAGGATCTTATCATCAAGTTGCCAAAGTACTCTCTTTTCGAGCTTGAGAACGGAAGAAAGAGAATGCTTG
CTTCTGCTGGAGAGCTTCAGAAGGGAAACGAGCTTGCTCTTCCATCTAAGTACGTTAACTTCCTTTACCT
TGCTTCTCACTACGAGAAGTTGAAGGGATCTCCAGAGGATAACGAGCAGAAGCAGCTTTTCGTTGAGCAG
CACAAGCACTACCTTGATGAGATCATCGAGCAAATCTCTGAGTTCTCTAAGAGAGTTATCCTTGCTGATG
CTAACCTTGATAAGGTTCTTTCTGCTTACAACAAGCACAGAGATAAGCCAATCAGAGAGCAGGCTGAGAA
CATCATCCACCTTTTCACCCTTACCAACCTTGGTGCTCCAGCTGCTTTCAAGTACTTCGATACCACCATC
GATAGAAAAAGATACACCTCTACCAAGGAGGTTCTTGATGCTACCCTTATCCACCAGTCTATCACCGGAC
TTTACGAGACCAGAATCGATCTTTCTCAGCTTGGAGGAGATAAGAGACCAGCTGCTACCAAGAAGGCTGG
ACAGGCTAAGAAGAAGAAGGGAGACGGCTCTGGATCGGGGTCGGGTTCTGGCTCAGTCGACGATGCTCTT
GACGATTTTGACCTCGATATGCTCGACGCTCTTGATGATTTTGATCTCGACATGCTCGATGCACTTGATG
ACTTTGACCTTGACATGCTCGACGCACTCGATGACTTCGACCTCGACATGCTTGAGGGCAGAGGAAGTCT
TCTAACATGCGGTGACGTGGAGGAGAATCCCGGCCCTATGGCGTCAAATTTCACGCAGTTTGTTTTGGTT
GATAACGGCGGGACTGGCGACGTTACAGTAGCTCCATCAAATTTTGCGAACGGAGTCGCTGAGTGGATTA
GCTCAAATTCAAGGTCCCAGGCCTACAAGGTTACCTGTTCTGTTAGGCAGAGTTCTGCGCAAAAAAGAAA
ATATACCATCAAGGTTGAAGTCCCTAAAGTTGCAACACAAACAGTCGGTGGTGTTGAGCTCCCTGTGGCA
GCCTGGAGATCTTACTTAAACATGGAGCTAACAATTCCAATATTCGCTACAAACTCTGATTGTGAACTGA
TTGTTAAGGCGATGCAAGGTCTCTTGAAAGATGGAAACCCTATACCGTCCGCTATCGCAGCTAACAGCGG
TATCTATCCTAAGAAGAAGAGGAAGGTTGGCTCTGGATCGGGGTCGGGTTCTGGCTCAGGATCCGGTACC
GATGCTCTTGACGATTTTGACCTCGATATGCTCGACGCTCTTGATGATTTTGATCTCGACATGCTCGATG
CACTTGATGACTTTGACCTTGACATGCTCGACGCACTCGATGACTTCGACCTCGACATGCTTAAGCTTTG
ATAGGACGTCCGATCGTTCAAACATTTGGCAATAAAGTTTCTTAAGATTGAATCCTGTTGCCGGTCTTGC
GATGATTATCATATAATTTCTGTTGAATTACGTTAAGCATGTAATAATTAACATGTAATGCATGACGTTA
TTTATGAGATGGGTTTTTATGATTAGAGTCCCGCAATTATACATTTAATACGCGATAGAAAACAAAATAT
AGCGCGCAAACTAGGATAAATTATCGCGCGCGGTGTCATCTATGTTACTAGATCGGGAATTGATCCCCCC
TCGACAGCTTCCGGAAAGGGCGAATTCGCAACTTTGTATACAAAAGTTGAACGAGAAACGTAAAATGATA
TAAATATCAATATATTAAATTAGATTTTGCATAAAAAACAGACTACATAATACTGTAAAACACAACATAT
CCAGTCACTATGCCATCCAGCTGATATCCCCTATAGTGAGTCGTATTACATGGTCATAGCTGTTTCCTGG
CAGCTCTGGCCCGTGTCTCAAAATCTCTGATGTTACATTGCACAAGATAAAAATATATCATCATGCCTCC
T
Features (pLannotate 1.2.2; 15 found; start..end, strand, type, name):
     97..120     +  promoter       Pc promoter (fragment): intI1 (promoter lies within the coding sequence); class 1 integron promoter
    296..352     +  CDS            GmR (fragment): gentamycin acetyltransferase; aacC1; confers resistance to gentamycin
    359..1150    +  CDS            SmR: aminoglycoside adenylyltransferase (Murphy, 1985); aadA; confers resistance to spectinomycin and streptomycin
   1243..1831    +  rep_origin     ori: high-copy-number ColE1/pMB1/pBR322/pUC origin of replication
   2014..2106    +  CDS            lacI (fragment): lac repressor; lacI; The lac repressor binds to the lac operator to inhibit transcription in E. coli. This inhibition can be relieved by adding lactose or isopropyl-β-D-thiogalactopyranoside (IPTG).
   2161..2188    -  terminator     rrnB T2 terminator: transcription terminator T2 from the E. coli rrnB gene
   2320..2363    +  terminator     rrnB T1 terminator: Escherichia coli rrnB; transcription terminator T1 from the E. coli rrnB gene
   2410..2446    -  CDS            lacZα (fragment): LacZα fragment of β-galactosidase; lacZ fragment
   2462..2561    +  protein_bind   attL1: mutant version of attL; recombination site for the Gateway® LR reaction LR Clonase™
   2583..2630    +  CDS            2xFLAG: two tandem FLAG® epitope tags
   2682..6971    +  CDS            pcoCas9: Cas9 endonuclease from the Streptococcus pyogenes Type II CRISPR/Cas system plant codon-optimized Cas9 gene containing the potato IV2 intron
   7248..7637    +  CDS            CAPSD_BPMS2: Experimental evidence at protein level: Swiss-Prot protein existence level 1. Acts as a translational repressor of viral replicase synthesis late in infection. This latter function is the result of capsid protein interaction with an RNA hairpin which contains the replicase ribosome-binding site. From Escherichia phage MS2 (Bacteriophage MS2).
   7852..8104    +  terminator     NOS terminator: nopaline synthase terminator and poly(A) signal
   8149..8272    +  protein_bind   attR5: mutant version of attR; recombination site for the Gateway® LR reaction LR Clonase™
   8290..8308    -  promoter       T7 promoter: promoter for bacteriophage T7 RNA polymerase
