[The description below was written by a language model from this plasmid's Addgene catalogue record and pLannotate feature annotations shown in this document.]
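Description:
pYPQ173 is an 8.4 kb Gateway entry-type plasmid for plant CRISPR work that carries the protein components of the CRISPR-Act2.0 transcriptional activation system. The catalogue lists the backbone as unknown, but the annotated features show a high-copy ColE1/pUC-type origin and an aadA (SmR) gene conferring spectinomycin/streptomycin resistance, which matches the recorded spectinomycin selection in E. coli. Small fragments of an integron Pc promoter, a gentamicin resistance gene, lacI and lacZα, together with rrnB T1 and T2 terminators and a T7 promoter, appear to be backbone remnants rather than functional parts of the payload.

The payload lies between an attL1 site and a site annotated as attR5, an arrangement typical of MultiSite Gateway LR assembly, in which this module would be combined with other entry clones into a destination vector. It consists of a single open reading frame beginning with a 2xFLAG tag, followed by plant codon-optimised Cas9 containing the potato IV2 intron. According to the record this is the nuclease-dead dCas9 form fused to the VP64 activation domain. An in-frame T2A "self-cleaving" peptide then separates it from the MS2 bacteriophage coat protein, also fused to VP64, so that two proteins are produced from one transcript. A NOS terminator provides the polyadenylation signal. The VP64 and T2A segments are described in the catalogue entry but were not individually annotated. No plant promoter is annotated within the cassette, so expression presumably relies on a promoter supplied by the destination vector, although the record does not state this. In use, dCas9-VP64 is guided to target promoters, and MS2-VP64 is recruited through MS2 hairpins in a modified guide RNA supplied from another construct, which increases activation of plant genes.
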