Addgene plasmid #99907: pYPQ173
Purpose: Express CRISPR-Act2.0 system which contains pco-dCas9-VP64 fusion protein and MS2-VP64 fusion protein linked by in-frame T2A (encoding Thosea asigna 'self-cleaving' 2A peptide) sequence
Depositing lab: Yiping Qi. Depositing organization: University of Maryland, College Park. Publication: Robust transcriptional activation in plants using multiplexed CRISPR-Act2.0 and mTALE-Act systems. Lowder LG, Zhou J, Zhang Y, Malzahn A, Zhong Z, Hsieh TF, Voytas DF, Zhang Y, Qi Y. Mol Plant. 2017 Nov 29. pii: S1674-2052(17)30344-1. doi: 10.1016/j.molp.2017.11.010. PubMed 29197638.
Backbone
  Vector backbone: unknown
  Vector type: Plant Expression, CRISPR
Growth in bacteria
  Bacterial resistance: Spectinomycin, 50 μg/mL
  Growth temperature: 37°C
  Growth strain: DH5alpha
  Copy number: Unknown
Gene/Insert
  Gene/Insert name: pco-dCas9-VP64-T2A-MS2-VP64
  Species: Synthetic
Terms and licenses: Academic/Nonprofit Terms; Industry Terms: Not Available to Industry
How to cite: pYPQ173 was a gift from Yiping Qi (Addgene plasmid # 99907 ; http://n2t.net/addgene:99907 ; RRID:Addgene_99907)
